Addgene plasmid #43009: I-AGTG
Depositing lab: Chad Cowan & Kiran Musunuru. Depositing organization: Harvard University. Publication: A TALEN Genome-Editing System for Generating Human Stem Cell-Based Disease Models. Ding Q, Lee YK, Schaefer EA, Peters DT, Veres A, Kim K, Kuperwasser N, Motola DL, Meissner TB, Hendriks WT, Trevisan M, Gupta RM, Moisan A, Banks E, Friesen M, Schinzel RT, Xia F, Tang A, Xia Y, Figueroa E, Wann A, Ahfeldt T, Daheron L, Zhang F, Rubin LL, Peng LF, Chung RT, Musunuru K, Cowan CA. Cell Stem Cell. 2012 Dec 12. pii: S1934-5909(12)00645-5. doi: 10.1016/j.stem.2012.11.011. PubMed 23246482.
Backbone
  Vector backbone: pCRII-TOPO
  Backbone manufacturer: Invitrogen
  Backbone size w/o insert (bp): 3973
  Vector type: Bacterial Cloning
Growth in bacteria
  Bacterial resistance: Ampicillin and Kanamycin, 100 & 50 μg/mL
  Growth temperature: 37°C
  Growth strain: Top10
  Copy number: High Copy
Gene/Insert
  Gene/Insert name: I-AGTG
  Species: Synthetic
  Insert size (bp): 424
  Cloning method: TOPO Cloning
  Sequencing primers: 5′ T7; 3′ M13-rev
Terms and licenses: Academic/Nonprofit Terms; Industry Terms: Not Available to Industry
How to cite: I-AGTG was a gift from Chad Cowan & Kiran Musunuru (Addgene plasmid # 43009 ; http://n2t.net/addgene:43009 ; RRID:Addgene_43009)
