[The description below was written by a language model from this plasmid's Addgene catalogue record.]
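Description:
I-AGTG is a bacterial cloning plasmid built on the commercial pCRII-TOPO backbone (about 4.0 kb without insert), into which a 424 bp synthetic fragment was introduced by TOPO cloning. It is maintained at high copy number in E. coli and carries both ampicillin and kanamycin resistance, so either or both antibiotics can be used for selection. The insert lies between the T7 and M13-reverse priming sites, which are the recorded sequencing primers. No feature table is provided, so the positions of the origin, resistance genes and other backbone elements are not documented here. The plasmid is not an expression vector, and no promoter is recorded as driving the insert for functional purposes.

The record says only that the insert is synthetic and named I-AGTG; it does not spell out its composition. The plasmid was deposited in connection with a TALEN genome-editing system developed for generating human stem cell-based disease models. In that context, the name and size suggest a pre-assembled block of TAL effector repeat modules recognising the four-base sequence AGTG, with the "I" prefix probably marking its position in an ordered assembly series. This interpretation is an inference, not something stated in the catalogue fields. On that reading, the plasmid would be one member of a library of storage clones whose repeat blocks are released and joined with others to build a full custom DNA-binding array for a TALEN. The destination vector, the nuclease domain and the assembly scheme are not described in this record.
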