>Addgene plasmid #43009 | I-AGTG | depositor partial sequence | sequence record 58274 | I-AGTG sequence 424 bps
CGTCTCCTGACCCCAGAGCAGGTCGTGGCAATCGCCTCCAACATTGGCGGGAAACAGGCACTCGAGACTG
TCCAGCGCCTGCTTCCCGTGCTGTGCCAAGCGCACGGACTCACCCCAGAGCAGGTCGTGGCAATCGCGAG
CAATAACGGCGGAAAACAGGCTTTGGAAACGGTGCAGAGGCTCCTTCCAGTGCTGTGCCAAGCGCACGGC
CTCACCCCAGAGCAGGTCGTGGCCATTGCCTCGAATGGAGGGGGCAAACAGGCGTTGGAAACCGTACAAC
GATTGCTGCCGGTGCTGTGCCAAGCGCACGGATTAACCCCAGAGCAGGTCGTGGCAATCGCGAGCAATAA
CGGCGGAAAACAGGCTTTGGAAACGGTGCAGAGGCTCCTTCCAGTGCTGTGCCAAGCGCACGGCTTAAGA
GACG
