>Addgene plasmid #43009 | I-AGTG | addgene partial sequence | sequence record 59952 | M13-F20 5'-TGTAAAACGACGGCCAGT-3'
CTATAGGGCGAATTGGGCCCTCTAGATGCATGCTCGAGCGGCCGCCAGTGTGATGGATATCTGCAGAATT
CGCCCTTATATAGATGCCGTCCTAGCGCGTCTCCTGACCCCAGAGCAGGTCGTGGCAATCGCCTCCAACA
TTGGCGGGAAACAGGCACTCGAGACTGTCCAGCGCCTGCTTCCCGTGCTGTGCCAAGCGCACGGACTCAC
CCCAGAGCAGGTCGTGGCAATCGCGAGCAATAACGGCGGAAAACAGGCTTTGGAAACGGTGCAGAGGCTC
CTTCCAGTGCTGTGCCAAGCGCACGGCCTCACCCCAGAGCAGGTCGTGGCCATTGCCTCGAATGGAGGGG
GCAAACAGGCGTTGGAAACCGTACAACGATTGCTGCCGGTGCTGTGCCAAGCGCACGGATTAACCCCAGA
GCAGGTCGTGGCAATCGCGAGCAATAACGGCGGAAAACAGGCTTTGGAAACGGTGCAGAGGCTCCTTCCA
GTGCTGTGCCAAGCGCACGGCTTAAGAGACGTGGGCACAGGAAAGATACTTAAGGGCGAATTCCAGCACA
CTGGCGGCCGTTACTAGTGGATCCGAGCTCGGTACCAAGCTTGGCGTAATCATGGTCATAGCTGTTTCCT
GTGTGAAATTGTTATCCGCTCACAATTCCACACAACATACGAGCCGGAAGCATAAAGTGTAAAGCCTGGG
GTGCCTAATGAGTGAGCTAACTCACATTAATTGCGTTGCGCTCACTGCCCGCTTTCCAGTCGGGAAACCT
GTCGTGCCAGCTGCATTAATGAATCGGCCAACGCGCGGGGAGAGGCGGTTTGCGTATTGGGCGCTCTTCC
GCTTCCTCGCTCACTGACTCGCTGCGCTCGGTCGTTCGGCTGCGGCGAGCGGTATCAGCTC
